>Addgene plasmid #158220 | pcDNA3.1-Rho*-BERKY3 | addgene full sequence | sequence record 314755 | Addgene NGS Result
GACATTGATTATTGACTAGTTATTAATAGTAATCAATTACGGGGTCATTAGTTCATAGCCCATATATGGA
GTTCCGCGTTACATAACTTACGGTAAATGGCCCGCCTGGCTGACCGCCCAACGACCCCCGCCCATTGACG
TCAATAATGACGTATGTTCCCATAGTAACGCCAATAGGGACTTTCCATTGACGTCAATGGGTGGAGTATT
TACGGTAAACTGCCCACTTGGCAGTACATCAAGTGTATCATATGCCAAGTACGCCCCCTATTGACGTCAA
TGACGGTAAATGGCCCGCCTGGCATTATGCCCAGTACATGACCTTATGGGACTTTCCTACTTGGCAGTAC
ATCTACGTATTAGTCATCGCTATTACCATGGTGATGCGGTTTTGGCAGTACATCAATGGGCGTGGATAGC
GGTTTGACTCACGGGGATTTCCAAGTCTCCACCCCATTGACGTCAATGGGAGTTTGTTTTGGCACCAAAA
TCAACGGGACTTTCCAAAATGTCGTAACAACTCCGCCCCATTGACGCAAATGGGCGGTAGGCGTGTACGG
TGGGAGGTCTATATAAGCAGAGCTCTCTGGCTAACTAGAGAACCCACTGCTTACTGGCTTATCGAAATTA
ATACGACTCACTATAGGGAGACCCAAGCTGGCTAGCATGGGATGTATAAAATCAAAAGGGAAAGACAGCA
AGCTTGGATCAGGCGGTAGCGGGGGATCAGGCGGTAGCGGGATGGTCTTCACACTCGAAGATTTCGTTGG
GGACTGGCGACAGACAGCCGGCTACAACCTGGACCAAGTCCTTGAACAGGGAGGTGTGTCCAGTTTGTTT
CAGAATCTCGGGGTGTCCGTAACTCCGATCCAAAGGATTGTCCTGAGCGGTGAAAATGGGCTGAAGATCG
ACATCCATGTCATCATCCCGTATGAAGGTCTGAGCGGCGACCAAATGGGCCAGATCGAAAAAATTTTTAA
GGTGGTGTACCCTGTGGATGATCATCACTTTAAGGTGATCCTGCACTATGGCACACTGGTAATCGACGGG
GTTACGCCGAACATGATCGACTATTTCGGACGGCCGTATGAAGGCATCGCCGTGTTCGACGGCAAAAAGA
TCACTGTAACAGGGACCCTGTGGAACGGCAACAAAATTATCGACGAGCGCCTGATCAACCCCGACGGCTC
CCTGCTGTTCCGAGTAACCATCAACGGAGTGACCGGCTGGCGGCTGTGCGAACGCATTCTGGCGGAATTC
GGATCTGGTGGTTCAGGCGAAAACCTGTATTTTCAGGGCGGAAGCGGAGAAGAGGAGGAAAAGAAAAAAC
AACAGGAGGAGGAGGCGGAGAGGCTGAGGAGGATACAAGAGGAAATGGAAAAAGAAAGAAAGCGGCGAGA
GGAAGATGAGCAGCGACGCCGCAAGGAGGAGGAAGAGAGAAGGATGAAATTGGAGATGGAGGCAAAACGC
AAACAAGAAGAGGAAGAACGGAAGAAACGGGAGGATGATGAAAAGCGGAAGAAAAAGGGATCTGGAGGGT
CAGGGGGCGCGCCCATGGTTTCAAAGGGAGAAGAGTTGTTCACAGGGGTTGTACCGATTCTTGTAGAACT
TGACGGAGATGTCAACGGGCACAAGTTTAGTGTAAGTGGAGAAGGCGAGGGCGATGCGACCTATGGAAAA
CTGACCCTTAAATTTATTTGTACTACGGGTAAATTGCCCGTTCCCTGGCCGACATTGGTAACTACATTCG
GATATGGTTTGATGTGCTTTGCAAGGTATCCGGATCACATGAAGCAGCATGATTTCTTCAAGTCCGCCAT
GCCCGAAGGCTACGTCCAGGAGCGCACCATCTTCTTCAAGGACGACGGCAACTACAAGACCCGCGCCGAG
GTGAAGTTCGAGGGCGACACCCTGGTGAACCGCATCGAGCTGAAGGGCATCGACTTCAAGGAGGACGGCA
ACATCCTGGGGCACAAGCTGGAGTACAACTACAACAGCCACAACGTCTATATCATGGCCGACAAGCAGAA
GAACGGCATCAAGGTGAACTTCAAGATCCGCCACAACATCGAGGACGGCAGCGTGCAGCTCGCCGACCAC
TACCAGCAGAACACCCCCATCGGCGACGGCCCCGTGCTGCTGCCCGACAACCACTACCTGAGCTACCAGT
CCGCCCTGAGCAAAGACCCCAACGAGAAGCGCGATCACATGGTCCTGCTGGAGTTCGTGACCGCCGCCGG
GATCACTCTCGGCATGGACGAGCTGTACAAGGGCGCGCCCGGAGGAATGGTTTCAAAGGGAGAAGAGTTG
TTCACAGGGGTTGTACCGATTCTTGTAGAACTTGACGGAGATGTCAACGGGCACAAGTTTAGTGTAAGTG
GAGAAGGCGAGGGCGATGCGACCTATGGAAAACTGACCCTTAAATTTATTTGTACTACGGGTAAATTGCC
CGTTCCCTGGCCGACATTGGTAACTACATTCGGATATGGTTTGATGTGCTTTGCAAGGTATCCGGATCAC
ATGAAGCAGCATGATTTCTTCAAGTCCGCCATGCCCGAAGGCTACGTCCAGGAGCGCACCATCTTCTTCA
AGGACGACGGCAACTACAAGACCCGCGCCGAGGTGAAGTTCGAGGGCGACACCCTGGTGAACCGCATCGA
GCTGAAGGGCATCGACTTCAAGGAGGACGGCAACATCCTGGGGCACAAGCTGGAGTACAACTACAACAGC
CACAACGTCTATATCATGGCCGACAAGCAGAAGAACGGCATCAAGGTGAACTTCAAGATCCGCCACAACA
TCGAGGACGGCAGCGTGCAGCTCGCCGACCACTACCAGCAGAACACCCCCATCGGCGACGGCCCCGTGCT
GCTGCCCGACAACCACTACCTGAGCTACCAGTCCGCCCTGAGCAAAGACCCCAACGAGAAGCGCGATCAC
ATGGTCCTGCTGGAGTTCGTGACCGCCGCCGGGATCACTCTCGGCATGGACGAGCTGTACAAGGGATCCG
GAGGAATGGTTTCAAAGGGAGAAGAGTTGTTCACAGGGGTTGTACCGATTCTTGTAGAACTTGACGGAGA
TGTCAACGGGCACAAGTTTAGTGTAAGTGGAGAAGGCGAGGGCGATGCGACCTATGGAAAACTGACCCTT
AAATTTATTTGTACTACGGGTAAATTGCCCGTTCCCTGGCCGACATTGGTAACTACATTCGGATATGGTT
TGATGTGCTTTGCAAGGTATCCGGATCACATGAAGCAGCATGATTTCTTCAAGTCCGCCATGCCCGAAGG
CTACGTCCAGGAGCGCACCATCTTCTTCAAGGACGACGGCAACTACAAGACCCGCGCCGAGGTGAAGTTC
GAGGGCGACACCCTGGTGAACCGCATCGAGCTGAAGGGCATCGACTTCAAGGAGGACGGCAACATCCTGG
GGCACAAGCTGGAGTACAACTACAACAGCCACAACGTCTATATCATGGCCGACAAGCAGAAGAACGGCAT
CAAGGTGAACTTCAAGATCCGCCACAACATCGAGGACGGCAGCGTGCAGCTCGCCGACCACTACCAGCAG
AACACCCCCATCGGCGACGGCCCCGTGCTGCTGCCCGACAACCACTACCTGAGCTACCAGTCCGCCCTGA
GCAAAGACCCCAACGAGAAGCGCGATCACATGGTCCTGCTGGAGTTCGTGACCGCCGCCGGGATCACTCT
CGGCATGGACGAGCTGTACAAGGGATCCGGTGGCACCGGTGGATCAGGCTCTTCTCGAGGAATCCTGGAG
GACCTCAATATGCTCTACATCCGGCAGATGGCACTCAGCCTGGAGGACACAGAGCTGCAGAGGAAACTAG
ATCATGAGATCCGGATGAGGGATGGGGCCTGCAAGCTGCTGGCAGCCTGCTCCCAGCGAGAACAGGCTCT
GGAAGCCACCAAGAGCCTGCTGGTGTGCAACAGCCGTATTCTCAGCTACATGGGTGAGCTGCAGCGGCGA
AAGGAGGCCCAGGTGCTGGAGAAGACAGGCTAGCTCGAGGTGGAGAACAAAAACTTATTTCTGAAGAAGA
TCTGTGATCTAGAGGGCCCGTTTAAACCCGCTGATCAGCCTCGACTGTGCCTTCTAGTTGCCAGCCATCT
GTTGTTTGCCCCTCCCCCGTGCCTTCCTTGACCCTGGAAGGTGCCACTCCCACTGTCCTTTCCTAATAAA
ATGAGGAAATTGCATCGCATTGTCTGAGTAGGTGTCATTCTATTCTGGGGGGTGGGGTGGGGCAGGACAG
CAAGGGGGAGGATTGGGAAGACAATAGCAGGCATGCTGGGGATGCGGTGGGCTCTATGGCTTCTGAGGCG
GAAAGAACCAGCTGGGGCTCTAGGGGGTATCCCC
[124 nt withheld, positions 4375-4498]
C
[91 nt withheld, positions 4500-4590]
A
[49 nt withheld, positions 4592-4640]
CCTTTGACGTTGGAGTCCACGTTCTTT
[37 nt withheld, positions 4668-4704]
ACCCTATCTCGGTCTATTCTTTTGATTTATAAGGGATTTTGCCGATTTCGGCCTATTGGTTAAAAAATGA
GCTGATTTAACAAAAATTTAACGCGAATTAATTCTGTGGAATGTGTGTCAGTTAGGGTGTGGAAAGTCCC
CAGGCTCCCCAGCAGGCAGAAGTATGCAAAGCATGCATCTCAATTAGTCAGCAACCAGGTGTGGAAAGTC
CCCAGGCTCCCCAGCAGGCAGAAGTATGCAAAGCATGCATCTCAATTAGTCAGCAACCATAGTCCCGCCC
CTAACTCCGCCCATCCCGCCCCTAACTCCGCCCAGTTCCGCCCATTCTCCGCCCCATGGCTGACTAATTT
TTTTTATTTATGCAGAGGCCGAGGCCGCCTCTGCCTCTGAGCTATTCCAGAAGTAGTGAGGAGGCTTTTT
TGGAGGCCTAGGCTTTTGCAAAAAGCTCCCGGGAGCTTGTATATCCATTTTCGGATCTGATCAGCACGTG
TTGACAATTAATCATCGGCATAGTATATCGGCATAGTATAATACGACAAGGTGAGGAACTAAACCATGGC
CAAGTTGACCAGTGCCGTTCCGGTGCTCACCGCGCGCGACGTCGCCGGAGCGGTCGAGTTCTGGACCGAC
CGGCTCGGGTTCTCCCGGGACTTCGTGGAGGACGACTTCGCCGGTGTGGTCCGGGACGACGTGACCCTGT
TCATCAGCGCGGTCCAGGACCAGGTGGTGCCGGACAACACCCTGGCCTGGGTGTGGGTGCGCGGCCTGGA
CGAGCTGTACGCCGAGTGGTCGGAGGTCGTGTCCACGAACTTCCGGGACGCCTCCGGGCCGGCCATGACC
GAGATCGGCGAGCAGCCGTGGGGGCGGGAGTTCGCCCTGCGCGACCCGGCCGGCAACTGCGTGCACTTCG
TGGCCGAGGAGCAGGACTGACACGTGCTACGAGATTTCGATTCCACCGCCGCCTTCTATGAAAGGTTGGG
CTTCGGAATCGTTTTCCGGGACGCCGGCTGGATGATCCTCCAGCGCGGGGATCTCATGCTGGAGTTCTTC
GCCCACCCCAACTTGTTTATTGCAGCTTATAATGGTTACAAATAAAGCAATAGCATCACAAATTTCACAA
ATAAAGCATTTTTTTCACTGCATTCTAGTTGTGGTTTGTCCAAACTCATCAATGTATCTTATCATGTCTG
TATACCGTCGACCTCTAGCTAGAGCTTGGCGTAATCATGGTCATAGCTGTTTCCTGTGTGAAATTGTTAT
CCGCTCACAATTCCACACAACATACGAGCCGGAAGCATAAAGTGTAAAGCCTGGGGTGCCTAATGAGTGA
GCTAACTCACATTAATTGCGTTGCGCTCACTGCCCGCTTTCCAGTCGGGAAACCTGTCGTGCCAGCTGCA
TTAATGAATCGGCCAACGCGCGGGGAGAGGCGGTTTGCGTATTGGGCGCTCTTCCGCTTCCTCGCTCACT
GACTCGCTGCGCTCGGTCGTTCGGCTGCGGCGAGCGGTATCAGCTCACTCAAAGGCGGTAATACGGTTAT
CCACAGAATCAGGGGATAACGCAGGAAAGAACATGTGAGCAAAAGGCCAGCAAAAGGCCAGGAACCGTAA
AAAGGCCGCGTTGCTGGCGTTTTTCCATAGGCTCCGCCCCCCTGACGAGCATCACAAAAATCGACGCTCA
AGTCAGAGGTGGCGAAACCCGACAGGACTATAAAGATACCAGGCGTTTCCCCCTGGAAGCTCCCTCGTGC
GCTCTCCTGTTCCGACCCTGCCGCTTACCGGATACCTGTCCGCCTTTCTCCCTTCGGGAAGCGTGGCGCT
TTCTCATAGCTCACGCTGTAGGTATCTCAGTTCGGTGTAGGTCGTTCGCTCCAAGCTGGGCTGTGTGCAC
GAACCCCCCGTTCAGCCCGACCGCTGCGCCTTATCCGGTAACTATCGTCTTGAGTCCAACCCGGTAAGAC
ACGACTTATCGCCACTGGCAGCAGCCACTGGTAACAGGATTAGCAGAGCGAGGTATGTAGGCGGTGCTAC
AGAGTTCTTGAAGTGGTGGCCTAACTACGGCTACACTAGAAGAACAGTATTTGGTATCTGCGCTCTGCTG
AAGCCAGTTACCTTCGGAAAAAGAGTTGGTAGCTCTTGATCCGGCAAACAAACCACCGCTGGTAGCGGTG
GTTTTTTTGTTTGCAAGCAGCAGATTACGCGCAGAAAAAAAGGATCTCAAGAAGATCCTTTGATCTTTTC
TACGGGGTCTGACGCTCAGTGGAACGAAAACTCACGTTAAGGGATTTTGGTCATGAGATTATCAAAAAGG
ATCTTCACCTAGATCCTTTTAAATTAAAAATGAAGTTTTAAATCAATCTAAAGTATATATGAGTAAACTT
GGTCTGACAGTTACCAATGCTTAATCAGTGAGGCACCTATCTCAGCGATCTGTCTATTTCGTTCATCCAT
AGTTGCCTGACTCCCCGTCGTGTAGATAACTACGATACGGGAGGGCTTACCATCTGGCCCCAGTGCTGCA
ATGATACCGCGAGACCCACGCTCACCGGCTCCAGATTTATCAGCAATAAACCAGCCAGCCGGAAGGGCCG
AGCGCAGAAGTGGTCCTGCAACTTTATCCGCCTCCATCCAGTCTATTAATTGTTGCCGGGAAGCTAGAGT
AAGTAGTTCGCCAGTTAATAGTTTGCGCAACGTTGTTGCCATTGCTACAGGCATCGTGGTGTCACGCTCG
TCGTTTGGTATGGCTTCATTCAGCTCCGGTTCCCAACGATCAAGGCGAGTTACATGATCCCCCATGTTGT
GCAAAAAAGCGGTTAGCTCCTTCGGTCCTCCGATCGTTGTCAGAAGTAAGTTGGCCGCAGTGTTATCACT
CATGGTTATGGCAGCACTGCATAATTCTCTTACTGTCATGCCATCCGTAAGATGCTTTTCTGTGACTGGT
GAGTACTCAACCAAGTCATTCTGAGAATAGTGTATGCGGCGACCGAGTTGCTCTTGCCCGGCGTCAATAC
GGGATAATACCGCGCCACATAGCAGAACTTTAAAAGTGCTCATCATTGGAAAACGTTCTTCGGGGCGAAA
ACTCTCAAGGATCTTACCGCTGTTGAGATCCAGTTCGATGTAACCCACTCGTGCACCCAACTGATCTTCA
GCATCTTTTACTTTCACCAGCGTTTCTGGGTGAGCAAAAACAGGAAGGCAAAATGCCGCAAAAAAGGGAA
TAAGGGCGACACGGAAATGTTGAATACTCATACTCTTCCTTTTTCAATATTATTGAAGCATTTATCAGGG
TTATTGTCTCATGAGCGGATACATATTTGAATGTATTTAGAAAAATAAACAAATAGGGGTTCCGCGCACA
TTTCCCCGAAAAGTGCCACCTGACGTCGACGGATCGGGAGATCTCCCGATCCCCTATGGTGCACTCTCAG
TACAATCTGCTCTGATGCCGCATAGTTAAGCCAGTATCTGCTCCCTGCTTGTGTGTTGGAGGTCGCTGAG
TAGTGCGCGAGCAAAATTTAAGCTACAACAAGGCAAGGCTTGACCGACAATTGCATGAAGAATCTGCTTA
GGGTTAGGCGTTTTGCGCTGCTTCGCGATGTACGGGCCAGATATACGCGTT
Features (pLannotate 1.2.2; 26 found; start..end, strand, type, name):
      1..380     +  enhancer       CMV enhancer: human cytomegalovirus immediate early enhancer
    381..584     +  promoter       CMV promoter: human cytomegalovirus (CMV) immediate early promoter
    580..613     +  LTR            5' LTR (truncated) (fragment): truncated 5' long terminal repeat (LTR) from HIV-1
    629..647     +  promoter       T7 promoter: promoter for bacteriophage T7 RNA polymerase
    742..1254    +  CDS            Nluc: NanoLuc® luciferase human codon-optimized
   1279..1299    +  CDS            TEV site: tobacco etch virus (TEV) protease recognition and cleavage site
   1555..2271    +  CDS            Citrine: Citrine is a basic (constitutively fluorescent) yellow fluorescent protein published in 2001, derived from Aequorea victoria. It has moderate acid sensitivity.
   2287..3003    +  CDS            Citrine: Citrine is a basic (constitutively fluorescent) yellow fluorescent protein published in 2001, derived from Aequorea victoria. It has moderate acid sensitivity.
   3016..3732    +  CDS            Citrine: Citrine is a basic (constitutively fluorescent) yellow fluorescent protein published in 2001, derived from Aequorea victoria. It has moderate acid sensitivity.
   3772..4020    +  CDS            Rtkn (fragment): RTKN_RAT - Experimental evidence at protein level: Swiss-Prot protein existence level 1. Mediates Rho signaling to activate NF-kappa-B and may confer increased resistance to apoptosis to cells in gastric tumorigenesis. May play a novel role in the organization of septin structures (By similarity). From Rattus norvegicus (Rat).
   4105..4329    +  polyA_signal   bGH poly(A) signal: bovine growth hormone polyadenylation signal
   4333..4354    +  promoter       SV40 promoter (fragment): SV40 enhancer and early promoter
   4375..4803    +  rep_origin     f1 ori (sequence partly withheld): f1 bacteriophage origin of replication; arrow indicates direction of (+) strand synthesis
   4817..5146    +  promoter       SV40 promoter: SV40 enhancer and early promoter
   5194..5241    +  promoter       EM7 promoter: synthetic bacterial promoter&nbsp
   5260..5634    +  CDS            BleoR: antibiotic-binding protein; Sh ble from Streptoalloteichus hindustanus; confers resistance to bleomycin, phleomycin, and Zeocin™
   5644..5769    +  CDS            ble (fragment): BLE_KLEPN - Experimental evidence at protein level: Swiss-Prot protein existence level 1. Binding protein with a strong affinity to the bleomycin family of antibiotics. Binds to CL990; an antimitotic-antibiotic compound. From Klebsiella pneumoniae.
   5764..5885    +  polyA_signal   SV40 poly(A) signal: SV40 polyadenylation signal
   5958..5974    -  protein_bind   lac operator: The lac repressor binds to the lac operator to inhibit transcription in E. coli. This inhibition can be relieved by adding lactose or isopropyl-β-D-thiogalactopyranoside (IPTG). lac repressor encoded by lacI
   5982..6012    -  promoter       lac promoter: promoter for the E. coli lac operon
   6027..6048    -  protein_bind   CAP binding site: CAP binding activates transcription in the presence of cAMP. E. coli catabolite activator protein
   6061..6153    -  CDS            lacI (fragment): lac repressor; lacI; The lac repressor binds to the lac operator to inhibit transcription in E. coli. This inhibition can be relieved by adding lactose or isopropyl-β-D-thiogalactopyranoside (IPTG).
   6336..6924    -  rep_origin     ori: high-copy-number ColE1/pMB1/pBR322/pUC origin of replication
   7095..7955    -  CDS            AmpR: β-lactamase; bla; confers resistance to ampicillin, carbenicillin, and related antibiotics
   7956..8060    -  promoter       AmpR promoter: bla
   8119..8171    -  misc_feature   bom (fragment): basis of mobility region from pBR322
