[The description below was written by a language model from this plasmid's Addgene catalogue record and pLannotate feature annotations shown in this document.]
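Description:
pcDNA3.1-Rho*-BERKY3 is a mammalian expression plasmid built on pcDNA3.1(+) that encodes a single-chain BRET biosensor for detecting active, GTP-bound Rho in live cells. It is propagated in E. coli as a high-copy plasmid through its ColE1/pUC-type origin with ampicillin selection (AmpR). It also carries an f1 origin. For selection in mammalian cells, an SV40 early promoter drives a bleomycin/Zeocin resistance gene (BleoR) followed by the SV40 polyadenylation signal. An EM7 promoter upstream of the same gene allows its expression in bacteria.

The payload sits between the CMV enhancer/promoter and the bGH polyadenylation signal, cloned via NheI and XbaI sites, with a T7 promoter just upstream. According to the record, the open reading frame consists of a Lyn11 membrane-targeting sequence, NanoLuc luciferase as the BRET donor, an ER/K linker, three tandem YFP copies as the acceptor (annotated as Citrine), and the Rho-binding domain of Rhotekin (amino acids 7–89; the annotation matches the rat protein). A TEV protease site is annotated just after Nluc. The Lyn11 and ER/K segments are not annotated individually but fit the gaps flanking Nluc and preceding the first YFP.

In this type of design, the Rhotekin domain binds membrane-associated Rho-GTP. This is expected to alter the conformation of the sensor and so the energy transfer between NanoLuc and the YFP module, giving a ratiometric readout of endogenous Rho activation. The catalogue lists a total size of 8,829 bp, whereas the sequenced record annotated here is 8,325 nt; the record does not explain this discrepancy.
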