Addgene plasmid #158220: pcDNA3.1-Rho*-BERKY3
Purpose: BRET biosensor for detection of Rho-GTP in mammalian expression vector pcDNA3.1(+)
Depositing lab: Mikel Garcia-Marcos. Publication: Revealing the Activity of Trimeric G-proteins in Live Cells with a Versatile Biosensor Design. Maziarz M, Park JC, Leyme A, Marivin A, Garcia-Lopez A, Patel PP, Garcia-Marcos M. Cell. 2020 Jun 27. pii: S0092-8674(20)30752-2. doi: 10.1016/j.cell.2020.06.020. PubMed 32634377.
Backbone
  Vector backbone: pcDNA3.1(+)
  Backbone size w/o insert (bp): 5428
  Total vector size (bp): 8829
  Vector type: Mammalian Expression
  Selectable markers: Zeocin
Growth in bacteria
  Bacterial resistance: Ampicillin, 100 μg/mL
  Growth temperature: 37°C
  Growth strain: DH5alpha
  Copy number: High Copy
Gene/Insert
  Gene/Insert name: Lyn11-Nluc-ER/K linker-3xYFP-Rhotekin’s RBD (amino acids 7-89) (alt name: Rho*-BERKY3)
  Insert size (bp): 3401
  Promoter: CMV
  Cloning method: Restriction Enzyme; 5′ cloning site Nhel (not destroyed); 3′ cloning site Xbal (not destroyed)
  Sequencing primers: 5′ CMV-F; 3′ BGH-rev
Terms and licenses: Academic/Nonprofit Terms; Industry Terms: Not Available to Industry
How to cite: pcDNA3.1-Rho*-BERKY3 was a gift from Mikel Garcia-Marcos (Addgene plasmid # 158220 ; http://n2t.net/addgene:158220 ; RRID:Addgene_158220)
