>Addgene plasmid #158220 | pcDNA3.1-Rho*-BERKY3 | depositor partial sequence | sequence record 305295 | insert between NheI and XbaI
ATGGGATGTATAAAATCAAAAGGGAAAGACAGCAAGCTTGGATCAGGCGGTAGCGGGGGATCAGGCGGTA
GCGGGATGGTCTTCACACTCGAAGATTTCGTTGGGGACTGGCGACAGACAGCCGGCTACAACCTGGACCA
AGTCCTTGAACAGGGAGGTGTGTCCAGTTTGTTTCAGAATCTCGGGGTGTCCGTAACTCCGATCCAAAGG
ATTGTCCTGAGCGGTGAAAATGGGCTGAAGATCGACATCCATGTCATCATCCCGTATGAAGGTCTGAGCG
GCGACCAAATGGGCCAGATCGAAAAAATTTTTAAGGTGGTGTACCCTGTGGATGATCATCACTTTAAGGT
GATCCTGCACTATGGCACACTGGTAATCGACGGGGTTACGCCGAACATGATCGACTATTTCGGACGGCCG
TATGAAGGCATCGCCGTGTTCGACGGCAAAAAGATCACTGTAACAGGGACCCTGTGGAACGGCAACAAAA
TTATCGACGAGCGCCTGATCAACCCCGACGGCTCCCTGCTGTTCCGAGTAACCATCAACGGAGTGACCGG
CTGGCGGCTGTGCGAACGCATTCTGGCGGAATTCGGATCTGGTGGTTCAGGCGAAAACCTGTATTTTCAG
GGCGGAAGCGGAGAAGAGGAGGAAAAGAAAAAACAACAGGAGGAGGAGGCGGAGAGGCTGAGGAGGATAC
AAGAGGAAATGGAAAAAGAAAGAAAGCGGCGAGAGGAAGATGAGCAGCGACGCCGCAAGGAGGAGGAAGA
GAGAAGGATGAAATTGGAGATGGAGGCAAAACGCAAACAAGAAGAGGAAGAACGGAAGAAACGGGAGGAT
GATGAAAAGCGGAAGAAAAAGGGATCTGGAGGGTCAGGGGGCGCGCCCATGGTTTCAAAGGGAGAAGAGT
TGTTCACAGGGGTTGTACCGATTCTTGTAGAACTTGACGGAGATGTCAACGGGCACAAGTTTAGTGTAAG
TGGAGAAGGCGAGGGCGATGCGACCTATGGAAAACTGACCCTTAAATTTATTTGTACTACGGGTAAATTG
CCCGTTCCCTGGCCGACATTGGTAACTACATTCGGATATGGTTTGATGTGCTTTGCAAGGTATCCGGATC
ACATGAAGCAGCATGATTTCTTCAAGTCCGCCATGCCCGAAGGCTACGTCCAGGAGCGCACCATCTTCTT
CAAGGACGACGGCAACTACAAGACCCGCGCCGAGGTGAAGTTCGAGGGCGACACCCTGGTGAACCGCATC
GAGCTGAAGGGCATCGACTTCAAGGAGGACGGCAACATCCTGGGGCACAAGCTGGAGTACAACTACAACA
GCCACAACGTCTATATCATGGCCGACAAGCAGAAGAACGGCATCAAGGTGAACTTCAAGATCCGCCACAA
CATCGAGGACGGCAGCGTGCAGCTCGCCGACCACTACCAGCAGAACACCCCCATCGGCGACGGCCCCGTG
CTGCTGCCCGACAACCACTACCTGAGCTACCAGTCCGCCCTGAGCAAAGACCCCAACGAGAAGCGCGATC
ACATGGTCCTGCTGGAGTTCGTGACCGCCGCCGGGATCACTCTCGGCATGGACGAGCTGTACAAGGGCGC
GCCCGGAGGAATGGTTTCAAAGGGAGAAGAGTTGTTCACAGGGGTTGTACCGATTCTTGTAGAACTTGAC
GGAGATGTCAACGGGCACAAGTTTAGTGTAAGTGGAGAAGGCGAGGGCGATGCGACCTATGGAAAACTGA
CCCTTAAATTTATTTGTACTACGGGTAAATTGCCCGTTCCCTGGCCGACATTGGTAACTACATTCGGATA
TGGTTTGATGTGCTTTGCAAGGTATCCGGATCACATGAAGCAGCATGATTTCTTCAAGTCCGCCATGCCC
GAAGGCTACGTCCAGGAGCGCACCATCTTCTTCAAGGACGACGGCAACTACAAGACCCGCGCCGAGGTGA
AGTTCGAGGGCGACACCCTGGTGAACCGCATCGAGCTGAAGGGCATCGACTTCAAGGAGGACGGCAACAT
CCTGGGGCACAAGCTGGAGTACAACTACAACAGCCACAACGTCTATATCATGGCCGACAAGCAGAAGAAC
GGCATCAAGGTGAACTTCAAGATCCGCCACAACATCGAGGACGGCAGCGTGCAGCTCGCCGACCACTACC
AGCAGAACACCCCCATCGGCGACGGCCCCGTGCTGCTGCCCGACAACCACTACCTGAGCTACCAGTCCGC
CCTGAGCAAAGACCCCAACGAGAAGCGCGATCACATGGTCCTGCTGGAGTTCGTGACCGCCGCCGGGATC
ACTCTCGGCATGGACGAGCTGTACAAGGGATCCGGAGGAATGGTTTCAAAGGGAGAAGAGTTGTTCACAG
GGGTTGTACCGATTCTTGTAGAACTTGACGGAGATGTCAACGGGCACAAGTTTAGTGTAAGTGGAGAAGG
CGAGGGCGATGCGACCTATGGAAAACTGACCCTTAAATTTATTTGTACTACGGGTAAATTGCCCGTTCCC
TGGCCGACATTGGTAACTACATTCGGATATGGTTTGATGTGCTTTGCAAGGTATCCGGATCACATGAAGC
AGCATGATTTCTTCAAGTCCGCCATGCCCGAAGGCTACGTCCAGGAGCGCACCATCTTCTTCAAGGACGA
CGGCAACTACAAGACCCGCGCCGAGGTGAAGTTCGAGGGCGACACCCTGGTGAACCGCATCGAGCTGAAG
GGCATCGACTTCAAGGAGGACGGCAACATCCTGGGGCACAAGCTGGAGTACAACTACAACAGCCACAACG
TCTATATCATGGCCGACAAGCAGAAGAACGGCATCAAGGTGAACTTCAAGATCCGCCACAACATCGAGGA
CGGCAGCGTGCAGCTCGCCGACCACTACCAGCAGAACACCCCCATCGGCGACGGCCCCGTGCTGCTGCCC
GACAACCACTACCTGAGCTACCAGTCCGCCCTGAGCAAAGACCCCAACGAGAAGCGCGATCACATGGTCC
TGCTGGAGTTCGTGACCGCCGCCGGGATCACTCTCGGCATGGACGAGCTGTACAAGGGATCCGGTGGCAC
CGGTGGATCAGGCTCTTCTCGAGGAATCCTGGAGGACCTCAATATGCTCTACATCCGGCAGATGGCACTC
AGCCTGGAGGACACAGAGCTGCAGAGGAAACTAGATCATGAGATCCGGATGAGGGATGGGGCCTGCAAGC
TGCTGGCAGCCTGCTCCCAGCGAGAACAGGCTCTGGAAGCCACCAAGAGCCTGCTGGTGTGCAACAGCCG
TATTCTCAGCTACATGGGTGAGCTGCAGCGGCGAAAGGAGGCCCAGGTGCTGGAGAAGACAGGCTAGCTC
GAGGTGGAGAACAAAAACTTATTTCTGAAGAAGATCTGTGA
